Addgene plasmid #155075: pLCHKO_MDM4_exon_deletion_3
Purpose: Lentiviral plasmid for expressing U6 driven hybrid guide (hg)RNA for deletion of MDM4 exon using SpCas9 and LbCas12a nucleases (CHyMErA system)
Depositing lab: Benjamin Blencowe & Jason Moffat. Depositing organization: University of Toronto. Publication: Genetic interaction mapping and exon-resolution functional genomics with a hybrid Cas9-Cas12a platform. Gonatopoulos-Pournatzis T, Aregger M, Brown KR, Farhangmehr S, Braunschweig U, Ward HN, Ha KCH, Weiss A, Billmann M, Durbic T, Myers CL, Blencowe BJ, Moffat J. Nat Biotechnol. 2020 May;38(5):638-648. doi: 10.1038/s41587-020-0437-z. Epub 2020 Mar 16. PubMed 32249828.
Backbone
  Vector backbone: pLCHKO
  Backbone size w/o insert (bp): 7481
  Vector type: Mammalian Expression, Lentiviral, CRISPR
  Selectable markers: Puromycin
Growth in bacteria
  Bacterial resistance: Ampicillin, 100 μg/mL
  Growth temperature: 30°C
  Growth strain: NEB Stable
  Copy number: High Copy
Gene/Insert
  Gene/Insert name: (hg)RNA for deletion of MDM4 exon using SpCas9 and LbCas12a nucleases
  gRNA/shRNA sequence: AATACATGTCCACTGAATAAgtttcagagctatgctggaaacagcatagcaagttgaaataaggctagtccgttatcaacttgaaaaagtggcaccgagtcggtgctaatttctactaagtgtagatTCCTACAGACTGCTGTTCATTTA
  Species: H. sapiens (human)
  Insert size (bp): 150
  Promoter: U6
  Cloning method: Restriction Enzyme; 5′ cloning site BfuAI (destroyed during cloning); 3′ cloning site BfuAI (destroyed during cloning)
  Sequencing primers: 5′ actatcatatgcttaccgtaac
Terms and licenses: Academic/Nonprofit Terms; Industry Terms: Not Available to Industry
Depositor comments: U6-driven hgRNA cassette encoded on anti-sense strand
How to cite: pLCHKO_MDM4_exon_deletion_3 was a gift from Benjamin Blencowe & Jason Moffat (Addgene plasmid # 155075 ; http://n2t.net/addgene:155075 ; RRID:Addgene_155075)
