[The description below was written by a language model from this plasmid's Addgene catalogue record and pLannotate feature annotations shown in this document.]
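Description:
pLCHKO_MDM4_exon_deletion_3 is a lentiviral CRISPR plasmid built on the pLCHKO backbone for delivery into mammalian cells, and it belongs to the CHyMErA system, which pairs SpCas9 with LbCas12a. The sequenced record is about 7.6 kb. It is maintained in E. coli through a high-copy ColE1/pUC-type origin with ampicillin selection via β-lactamase. An f1 origin, an SV40 origin and remnants of lac and phage-promoter elements are carried over from the parental vector.

The viral portion has a third-generation, self-inactivating layout. An RSV promoter drives a truncated HIV-1 5' LTR, followed by the Ψ packaging signal with a gag fragment, the Rev response element, a cPPT/CTS, and a ΔU3 3' LTR with a downstream SV40 polyadenylation signal.

The payload is a roughly 150 bp hybrid guide RNA (hgRNA) expressed from the human U6 RNA polymerase III promoter. As the depositor notes and the feature table confirms, this cassette lies on the antisense strand relative to the viral genome. The hgRNA joins a Cas9 spacer and tracrRNA-derived scaffold to a Cas12a direct repeat and second spacer. Cas12a's own RNA-processing activity can therefore release two independent guides from a single transcript. Here the two guides target human MDM4 so that paired cuts delete an exon. The "3" in the name suggests it is one of several such designs, although the record does not specify which exon is targeted. The guide was inserted at BfuAI sites that were destroyed during cloning.

A separate hPGK promoter drives puromycin N-acetyltransferase, followed by a WPRE, for selection of transduced cells. The nucleases are not encoded on this plasmid and must be supplied by the target cells. The typical use is exon-resolution functional analysis of MDM4.
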