Features (pLannotate 1.2.2; 28 found; start..end, strand, type, name):
      1..56      +  rep_origin     RSF ori (fragment): Plasmids containing the RSF 1030 origin of replication can be propagated in E. coli cells that contain additional plasmids with compatible origins.
     58..150     +  CDS            lacI (fragment): lac repressor; lacI; The lac repressor binds to the lac operator to inhibit transcription in E. coli. This inhibition can be relieved by adding lactose or isopropyl-β-D-thiogalactopyranoside (IPTG).
    163..184     +  protein_bind   CAP binding site: CAP binding activates transcription in the presence of cAMP. E. coli catabolite activator protein
    199..229     +  promoter       lac promoter: promoter for the E. coli lac operon
    237..253     +  protein_bind   lac operator: The lac repressor binds to the lac operator to inhibit transcription in E. coli. This inhibition can be relieved by adding lactose or isopropyl-β-D-thiogalactopyranoside (IPTG). lac repressor encoded by lacI
    298..316     +  promoter       T3 promoter: promoter for bacteriophage T3 RNA polymerase
    344..570     +  promoter       RSV promoter: Rous sarcoma virus enhancer/promoter
    571..751     +  LTR            5' LTR (truncated): truncated 5' long terminal repeat (LTR) from HIV-1
    798..923     +  misc_feature   HIV-1 Ψ: packaging signal of human immunodeficiency virus type 1
    907..1270    +  CDS            HIV-1 gag (fragment): gag protein from human immunodeficiency virus 1; gag
   1416..1649    +  misc_feature   RRE: The Rev response element (RRE) of HIV-1 allows for Rev-dependent mRNA export from the nucleus to the cytoplasm.
   2026..2052    +  CDS            Rev (fragment): human immunodeficiency virus 1 (HIV-1) Rev protein; rev; enhances nuclear export of unspliced and incompletely spliced viral mRNAs
   2114..2181    -  misc_RNA       tracrRNA (fragment): trans-activating CRISPR RNA for the Streptococcus pyogenes CRISPR/Cas9 system
   2229..2469    -  promoter       U6 promoter: RNA polymerase III promoter for human U6 snRNA
   2511..2628    +  misc_feature   cPPT/CTS: central polypurine tract and central termination sequence of HIV-1
   2687..3187    +  promoter       hPGK promoter: human phosphoglycerate kinase 1 promoter
   3209..3808    +  CDS            PuroR (fragment): puromycin N-acetyltransferase; pac from Streptomyces; confers resistance to puromycin
   3824..4412    +  misc_feature   WPRE: woodchuck hepatitis virus posttranscriptional regulatory element
   4463..4482    +  misc_feature   cPPT/CTS (fragment): central polypurine tract and central termination sequence of HIV-1
   4484..4717    +  LTR            3' LTR (ΔU3): self-inactivating 3' long terminal repeat (LTR) from HIV-1
   4795..4916    +  polyA_signal   SV40 poly(A) signal: SV40 polyadenylation signal
   4956..5091    +  rep_origin     SV40 ori: SV40 origin of replication
   5112..5130    -  promoter       T7 promoter: promoter for bacteriophage T7 RNA polymerase
   5138..5293    +  CDS            lacZα (fragment): LacZα fragment of β-galactosidase; lacZ fragment
   5298..5726    +  rep_origin     f1 ori (sequence partly withheld): f1 bacteriophage origin of replication; arrow indicates direction of (+) strand synthesis
   5779..5883    +  promoter       AmpR promoter: bla
   5884..6744    +  CDS            AmpR: β-lactamase; bla; confers resistance to ampicillin, carbenicillin, and related antibiotics
   6915..7503    +  rep_origin     ori: high-copy-number ColE1/pMB1/pBR322/pUC origin of replication
>Addgene plasmid #155075 | pLCHKO_MDM4_exon_deletion_3 | addgene full sequence | sequence record 308578 | Addgene NGS Result
CGCTCGCCGCAGCCGAACGACCGAGCGCAGCGAGTCAGTGAGCGAGGAAGCGGAAGAGCGCCCAATACGC
AAACCGCCTCTCCCCGCGCGTTGGCCGATTCATTAATGCAGCTGGCACGACAGGTTTCCCGACTGGAAAG
CGGGCAGTGAGCGCAACGCAATTAATGTGAGTTAGCTCACTCATTAGGCACCCCAGGCTTTACACTTTAT
GCTTCCGGCTCGTATGTTGTGTGGAATTGTGAGCGGATAACAATTTCACACAGGAAACAGCTATGACCAT
GATTACGCCAAGCGCGCAATTAACCCTCACTAAAGGGAACAAAAGCTGGAGCTGCAAGCTTAATGTAGTC
TTATGCAATACTCTTGTAGTCTTGCAACATGGTAACGATGAGTTAGCAACATGCCTTACAAGGAGAGAAA
AAGCACCGTGCATGCCGATTGGTGGAAGTAAGGTGGTACGATCGTGCCTTATTAGGAAGGCAACAGACGG
GTCTGACATGGATTGGACGAACCACTGAATTGCCGCATTGCAGAGATATTGTATTTAAGTGCCTAGCTCG
ATACATAAACGGGTCTCTCTGGTTAGACCAGATCTGAGCCTGGGAGCTCTCTGGCTAACTAGGGAACCCA
CTGCTTAAGCCTCAATAAAGCTTGCCTTGAGTGCTTCAAGTAGTGTGTGCCCGTCTGTTGTGTGACTCTG
GTAACTAGAGATCCCTCAGACCCTTTTAGTCAGTGTGGAAAATCTCTAGCAGTGGCGCCCGAACAGGGAC
TTGAAAGCGAAAGGGAAACCAGAGGAGCTCTCTCGACGCAGGACTCGGCTTGCTGAAGCGCGCACGGCAA
GAGGCGAGGGGCGGCGACTGGTGAGTACGCCAAAAATTTTGACTAGCGGAGGCTAGAAGGAGAGAGATGG
GTGCGAGAGCGTCAGTATTAAGCGGGGGAGAATTAGATCGCGATGGGAAAAAATTCGGTTAAGGCCAGGG
GGAAAGAAAAAATATAAATTAAAACATATAGTATGGGCAAGCAGGGAGCTAGAACGATTCGCAGTTAATC
CTGGCCTGTTAGAAACATCAGAAGGCTGTAGACAAATACTGGGACAGCTACAACCATCCCTTCAGACAGG
ATCAGAAGAACTTAGATCATTATATAATACAGTAGCAACCCTCTATTGTGTGCATCAAAGGATAGAGATA
AAAGACACCAAGGAAGCTTTAGACAAGATAGAGGAAGAGCAAAACAAAAGTAAGACCACCGCACAGCAAG
CGGCCGCTGATCTTCAGACCTGGAGGAGGAGATATGAGGGACAATTGGAGAAGTGAATTATATAAATATA
AAGTAGTAAAAATTGAACCATTAGGAGTAGCACCCACCAAGGCAAAGAGAAGAGTGGTGCAGAGAGAAAA
AAGAGCAGTGGGAATAGGAGCTTTGTTCCTTGGGTTCTTGGGAGCAGCAGGAAGCACTATGGGCGCAGCG
TCAATGACGCTGACGGTACAGGCCAGACAATTATTGTCTGGTATAGTGCAGCAGCAGAACAATTTGCTGA
GGGCTATTGAGGCGCAACAGCATCTGTTGCAACTCACAGTCTGGGGCATCAAGCAGCTCCAGGCAAGAAT
CCTGGCTGTGGAAAGATACCTAAAGGATCAACAGCTCCTGGGGATTTGGGGTTGCTCTGGAAAACTCATT
TGCACCACTGCTGTGCCTTGGAATGCTAGTTGGAGTAATAAATCTCTGGAACAGATTTGGAATCACACGA
CCTGGATGGAGTGGGACAGAGAAATTAACAATTACACAAGCTTAATACACTCCTTAATTGAAGAATCGCA
AAACCAGCAAGAAAAGAATGAACAAGAATTATTGGAATTAGATAAATGGGCAAGTTTGTGGAATTGGTTT
AACATAACAAATTGGCTGTGGTATATAAAATTATTCATAATGATAGTAGGAGGCTTGGTAGGTTTAAGAA
TAGTTTTTGCTGTACTTTCTATAGTGAATAGAGTTAGGCAGGGATATTCACCATTATCGTTTCAGACCCA
CCTCCCAACCCCGAGGGGACCCAGAGAATTCAAAAAAAATAAATGAACAGCAGTCTGTAGGAATCTACAC
TTAGTAGAAATTAGCACCGACTCGGTGCCACTTTTTCAAGTTGATAACGGACTAGCCTTATTTCAACTTG
CTATGCTGTTTCCAGCATAGCTCTGAAACTTATTCAGTGGACATGTATTCGGTACCTCGTCCTTTCCACA
AGATATATAAAGCCAAGAAATCGAAATACTTTCAAGTTACGGTAAGCATATGATAGTCCATTTTAAAACA
TAATTTTAAAACTGCAAACTACCCAAGAAATTATTACTTTCTACGTCACGTATTTTGTACTAATATCTTT
GTGTTTACAGTCAAATTAATTCTAATTATCTCTCTAACAGCCTTGTATCGTATATGCAAATATGAAGGAA
TCATGGGAAATAGGCCCTCGAATTCTAGATCTTGAGACAAATGGCAGTATTCATCCACAATTTTAAAAGA
AAAGGGGGGATTGGGGGGTACAGTGCAGGGGAAAGAATAGTAGACATAATAGCAACAGACATACAAACTA
AAGAATTACAAAAACAAATTACAAAAATTCAAAATTTTCGGGTTTATTACAGGGACAGCAGAGATCCACT
TTGGCGCCGGCTCGAGGGGGCCCGGGTTGCGCCTTTTCCAAGGCAGCCCTGGGTTTGCGCAGGGACGCGG
CTGCTCTGGGCGTGGTTCCGGGAAACGCAGCGGCGCCGACCCTGGGTCTCGCACATTCTTCACGTCCGTT
CGCAGCGTCACCCGGATCTTCGCCGCTACCCTTGTGGGCCCCCCGGCGACGCTTCCTGCTCCGCCCCTAA
GTCGGGAAGGTTCCTTGCGGTTCGCGGCGTGCCGGACGTGACAAACGGAAGCCGCAGCTCACACTAGTAC
CCTCGCAGACGGACAGCGCCAGGGAGCAATGGCAGCGCGCCGACCGCGATGGGCTGTGGCCAATAGCGGC
TGCTCAGCAGGGCGCGCCGAGAGCAGCGGCCGGGAAGGGGCGGTGCGGGAGGCGGGGTGTGGGGCGGTAG
TGTGGGCCCTGTTCCTGCCCGCGCGGTGTTCCGCATTCTGCAAGCCTCCGGAGCGCACGTCGGCAGTCGG
CTCCCTCGTTGACCGAATCACCGACCTCTCTCCCCAGGGGGATCCACCGGAGCTTACCATGACCGAGTAC
AAGCCCACGGTGCGCCTCGCCACCCGCGACGACGTCCCCAGGGCCGTACGCACCCTCGCCGCCGCGTTCG
CCGACTACCCCGCCACGCGCCACACCGTCGATCCGGACCGCCACATCGAGCGGGTCACCGAGCTGCAAGA
ACTCTTCCTCACGCGCGTCGGGCTCGACATCGGCAAGGTGTGGGTCGCGGACGACGGCGCCGCCGTGGCG
GTCTGGACCACGCCGGAGAGCGTCGAAGCGGGGGCGGTGTTCGCCGAGATCGGCCCGCGCATGGCCGAGT
TGAGCGGTTCCCGGCTGGCCGCGCAGCAACAGATGGAAGGCCTCCTGGCGCCGCACCGGCCCAAGGAGCC
CGCGTGGTTCCTGGCCACCGTCGGTGTTTCGCCCGACCACCAGGGCAAGGGTCTGGGCAGCGCCGTCGTG
CTCCCCGGAGTGGAGGCGGCCGAGCGCGCCGGGGTGCCCGCCTTCCTGGAGACCTCCGCGCCCCGCAACC
TCCCCTTCTACGAGCGGCTCGGCTTCACCGTCACCGCCGACGTCGAGGTGCCCGAAGGACCGCGCACCTG
GTGCATGACCCGCAAGCCCGGTGCCTGAACGCGTTAAGTCGACAATCAACCTCTGGATTACAAAATTTGT
GAAAGATTGACTGGTATTCTTAACTATGTTGCTCCTTTTACGCTATGTGGATACGCTGCTTTAATGCCTT
TGTATCATGCTATTGCTTCCCGTATGGCTTTCATTTTCTCCTCCTTGTATAAATCCTGGTTGCTGTCTCT
TTATGAGGAGTTGTGGCCCGTTGTCAGGCAACGTGGCGTGGTGTGCACTGTGTTTGCTGACGCAACCCCC
ACTGGTTGGGGCATTGCCACCACCTGTCAGCTCCTTTCCGGGACTTTCGCTTTCCCCCTCCCTATTGCCA
CGGCGGAACTCATCGCCGCCTGCCTTGCCCGCTGCTGGACAGGGGCTCGGCTGTTGGGCACTGACAATTC
CGTGGTGTTGTCGGGGAAATCATCGTCCTTTCCTTGGCTGCTCGCCTGTGTTGCCACCTGGATTCTGCGC
GGGACGTCCTTCTGCTACGTCCCTTCGGCCCTCAATCCAGCGGACCTTCCTTCCCGCGGCCTGCTGCCGG
CTCTGCGGCCTCTTCCGCGTCTTCGCCTTCGCCCTCAGACGAGTCGGATCTCCCTTTGGGCCGCCTCCCC
GCGTCGACTTTAAGACCAATGACTTACAAGGCAGCTGTAGATCTTAGCCACTTTTTAAAAGAAAAGGGGG
GACTGGAAGGGCTAATTCACTCCCAACGAAGACAAGATCTGCTTTTTGCTTGTACTGGGTCTCTCTGGTT
AGACCAGATCTGAGCCTGGGAGCTCTCTGGCTAACTAGGGAACCCACTGCTTAAGCCTCAATAAAGCTTG
CCTTGAGTGCTTCAAGTAGTGTGTGCCCGTCTGTTGTGTGACTCTGGTAACTAGAGATCCCTCAGACCCT
TTTAGTCAGTGTGGAAAATCTCTAGCAGTACGTATAGTAGTTCATGTCATCTTATTATTCAGTATTTATA
ACTTGCAAAGAAATGAATATCAGAGAGTGAGAGGAACTTGTTTATTGCAGCTTATAATGGTTACAAATAA
AGCAATAGCATCACAAATTTCACAAATAAAGCATTTTTTTCACTGCATTCTAGTTGTGGTTTGTCCAAAC
TCATCAATGTATCTTATCATGTCTGGCTCTAGCTATCCCGCCCCTAACTCCGCCCATCCCGCCCCTAACT
CCGCCCAGTTCCGCCCATTCTCCGCCCCATGGCTGACTAATTTTTTTTATTTATGCAGAGGCCGAGGCCG
CCTCGGCCTCTGAGCTATTCCAGAAGTAGTGAGGAGGCTTTTTTGGAGGCCTAGGGACGTACCCAATTCG
CCCTATAGTGAGTCGTATTACGCGCGCTCACTGGCCGTCGTTTTACAACGTCGTGACTGGGAAAACCCTG
GCGTTACCCAACTTAATCGCCTTGCAGCACATCCCCCTTTCGCCAGCTGGCGTAATAGCGAAGAGGCCCG
CACCGATCGCCCTTCCCAACAGTTGCGCAGCCTGAATGGCGAATGGG
[124 nt withheld, positions 5298-5421]
C
[91 nt withheld, positions 5423-5513]
A
[49 nt withheld, positions 5515-5563]
CCTTTGACGTTGGAGTCCACGTTCTTT
[37 nt withheld, positions 5591-5627]
ACCCTATCTCGGTCTATTCTTTTGATTTATAAGGGATTTTGCCGATTTCGGCCTATTGGTTAAAAAATGA
GCTGATTTAACAAAAATTTAACGCGAATTTTAACAAAATATTAACGCTTACAATTTAGGTGGCACTTTTC
GGGGAAATGTGCGCGGAACCCCTATTTGTTTATTTTTCTAAATACATTCAAATATGTATCCGCTCATGAG
ACAATAACCCTGATAAATGCTTCAATAATATTGAAAAAGGAAGAGTATGAGTATTCAACATTTCCGTGTC
GCCCTTATTCCCTTTTTTGCGGCATTTTGCCTTCCTGTTTTTGCTCACCCAGAAACGCTGGTGAAAGTAA
AAGATGCTGAAGATCAGTTGGGTGCACGAGTGGGTTACATCGAACTGGATCTCAACAGCGGTAAGATCCT
TGAGAGTTTTCGCCCCGAAGAACGTTTTCCAATGATGAGCACTTTTAAAGTTCTGCTATGTGGCGCGGTA
TTATCCCGTATTGACGCCGGGCAAGAGCAACTCGGTCGCCGCATACACTATTCTCAGAATGACTTGGTTG
AGTACTCACCAGTCACAGAAAAGCATCTTACGGATGGCATGACAGTAAGAGAATTATGCAGTGCTGCCAT
AACCATGAGTGATAACACTGCGGCCAACTTACTTCTGACAACGATCGGAGGACCGAAGGAGCTAACCGCT
TTTTTGCACAACATGGGGGATCATGTAACTCGCCTTGATCGTTGGGAACCGGAGCTGAATGAAGCCATAC
CAAACGACGAGCGTGACACCACGATGCCTGTAGCAATGGCAACAACGTTGCGCAAACTATTAACTGGCGA
ACTACTTACTCTAGCTTCCCGGCAACAATTAATAGACTGGATGGAGGCGGATAAAGTTGCAGGACCACTT
CTGCGCTCGGCCCTTCCGGCTGGCTGGTTTATTGCTGATAAATCTGGAGCCGGTGAGCGTGGGTCTCGCG
GTATCATTGCAGCACTGGGGCCAGATGGTAAGCCCTCCCGTATCGTAGTTATCTACACGACGGGGAGTCA
GGCAACTATGGATGAACGAAATAGACAGATCGCTGAGATAGGTGCCTCACTGATTAAGCATTGGTAACTG
TCAGACCAAGTTTACTCATATATACTTTAGATTGATTTAAAACTTCATTTTTAATTTAAAAGGATCTAGG
TGAAGATCCTTTTTGATAATCTCATGACCAAAATCCCTTAACGTGAGTTTTCGTTCCACTGAGCGTCAGA
CCCCGTAGAAAAGATCAAAGGATCTTCTTGAGATCCTTTTTTTCTGCGCGTAATCTGCTGCTTGCAAACA
AAAAAACCACCGCTACCAGCGGTGGTTTGTTTGCCGGATCAAGAGCTACCAACTCTTTTTCCGAAGGTAA
CTGGCTTCAGCAGAGCGCAGATACCAAATACTGTTCTTCTAGTGTAGCCGTAGTTAGGCCACCACTTCAA
GAACTCTGTAGCACCGCCTACATACCTCGCTCTGCTAATCCTGTTACCAGTGGCTGCTGCCAGTGGCGAT
AAGTCGTGTCTTACCGGGTTGGACTCAAGACGATAGTTACCGGATAAGGCGCAGCGGTCGGGCTGAACGG
GGGGTTCGTGCACACAGCCCAGCTTGGAGCGAACGACCTACACCGAACTGAGATACCTACAGCGTGAGCT
ATGAGAAAGCGCCACGCTTCCCGAAGGGAGAAAGGCGGACAGGTATCCGGTAAGCGGCAGGGTCGGAACA
GGAGAGCGCACGAGGGAGCTTCCAGGGGGAAACGCCTGGTATCTTTATAGTCCTGTCGGGTTTCGCCACC
TCTGACTTGAGCGTCGATTTTTGTGATGCTCGTCAGGGGGGCGGAGCCTATGGAAAAACGCCAGCAACGC
GGCCTTTTTACGGTTCCTGGCCTTTTGCTGGCCTTTTGCTCACATGTTCTTTCCTGCGTTATCCCCTGAT
TCTGTGGATAACCGTATTACCGCCTTTGAGTGAGCTGATAC
